>Addgene plasmid #153377 | lvl0 FAD2t | addgene full sequence | sequence record 314940 | Addgene NGS Result
TCTTGCGCTTGAGACCCTGCAGTCCGGCAAAAAAGGGCAAGGTGTCACCACCCTGCCCTTTTTCTTTAAA
ACCGAAAAGATTACTTCGCGTTATGCAGGCTTCCTCGCTCACTGACTCGCTGCGCTCGGTCGTTCGGCTG
CGGCGAGCGGTATCAGCTCACTCAAAGGCGGTAATACGGTTATCCACAGAATCAGGGGATAACGCAGGAA
AGAACATGTGAGCAAAAGGCCAGCAAAAGGCCAGGAACCGTAAAAAGGCCGCGTTGCTGGCGTTTTTCCA
CAGGCTCCGCCCCCCTGACGAGCATCACAAAAATCGACGCTCAAGTCAGAGGTGGCGAAACCCGACAGGA
CTATAAAGATACCAGGCGTTTCCCCCTGGAAGCTCCCTCGTGCGCTCTCCTGTTCCGACCCTGCCGCTTA
CCGGATACCTGTCCGCCTTTCTCCCTTCGGGAAGCGTGGCGCTTTCTCATAGCTCACGCTGTAGGTATCT
CAGTTCGGTGTAGGTCGTTCGCTCCAAGCTGGGCTGTGTGCACGAACCCCCCGTTCAGCCCGACCGCTGC
GCCTTATCCGGTAACTATCGTCTTGAGTCCAACCCGGTAAGACACGACTTATCGCCACTGGCAGCAGCCA
CTGGTAACAGGATTAGCAGAGCGAGGTATGTAGGCGGTGCTACAGAGTTCTTGAAGTGGTGGCCTAACTA
CGGCTACACTAGAAGAACAGTATTTGGTATCTGCGCTCTGCTGAAGCCAGTTACCTTCGGAAAAAGAGTT
GGTAGCTCTTGATCCGGCAAACAAACCACCGCTGGTAGCGGTGGTTTTTTTGTTTGCAAGCAGCAGATTA
CGCGCAGAAAAAAAGGATCTCAAGAAGATCCTTTGATCTTTTCTACGGGGTCTGACGCTCAGTGGAACGA
AAACTCACGTTAAGGGATTTTGGTCATGAGATTATCAAAAAGGATCTTCACCTAGATCCTTTTAAATTAA
AAATGAAGTTTTAAATCAATCTAAAGTATATATGAGTAAACTTGGTCTGACAGCTCGAGGCTTGGATTCT
CACCAATAAAAAACGCCCGGCGGCAACCGAGCGTTCTGAACAAATCCAGATGGAGTTCTGAGGTCATTAC
TGGATCTATCAACAGGAGTCCAAGCGAGCTCGATATCAAATTACGCCCCGCCCTGCCACTCATCGCAGTA
CTGTTGTAATTCATTAAGCATTCTGCCGACATGGAAGCCATCACAAACGGCATGATGAACCTGAATCGCC
AGCGGCATCAGCACCTTGTCGCCTTGCGTATAATATTTGCCCATGGTGAAAACGGGGGCGAAGAAGTTGT
CCATATTGGCCACGTTTAAATCAAAACTGGTGAAACTCACCCAGGGATTGGCTGAGACGAAAAACATATT
CTCAATAAACCCTTTAGGGAAATAGGCCAGGTTTTCACCGTAACACGCCACATCTTGCGAATATATGTGT
AGAAACTGCCGGAAATCGTCGTGGTATTCACTCCAGAGCGATGAAAACGTTTCAGTTTGCTCATGGAAAA
CGGTGTAACAAGGGTGAACACTATCCCATATCACCAGCTCACCGTCTTTCATTGCCATACGAAATTCCGG
ATGAGCATTCATCAGGCGGGCAAGAATGTGAATAAAGGCCGGATAAAACTTGTGCTTATTTTTCTTTACG
GTCTTTAAAAAGGCCGTAATATCCAGCTGAACGGTCTGGTTATAGGTACATTGAGCAACTGACTGAAATG
CCTCAAAATGTTCTTTACGATGCCATTGGGATATATCAACGGTGGTATATCCAGTGATTTTTTTCTCCAT
TTTAGCTTCCTTAGCTCCTGAAAATCTCGATAACTCAAAAAATACGCCCGGTAGTGATCTTATTTCATTA
TGGTGAAAGTTGGAACCTCTTACGTGCCCGATCAACTCGAGTGCCACCTGACGTCTAAGAAACCATTATT
ATCATGACATTAACCTATAAAAATAGGCGTATCACGAGGCAGAATTTCAGATAAAAAAAATCCTTAGCTT
TCGCTAAGGATGATTTCTGGAATTCGGTCTCTGCTTGGATGATGGTGAAGAAATTGTCGACCTTTCTCTT
GTCTGTTTGTCTTTTGTTAAAGAAGCTATGCTTCGTTTTAATAATCTTATTGTCCATTTTGTTGTGTTAT
GACATTTTGGCTGCTCATTATGTTATGTGGGAAGTTAGTGTTCAAATGTTTTGTGTCGGTATTGTTCTTC
TCATCGCTGTTTTGTTGGGATCGTAGAAATGTGACCTTCGGACAGTAAAAC
Features (pLannotate 1.2.2; 6 found; start..end, strand, type, name):
     23..80      +  terminator     his operon terminator: This putative transcriptin terminator from the E. coli his operon has a 2-bp deletion introduced during synthesis. Its efficiency has not been determined.
    275..863     -  rep_origin     ori: high-copy-number ColE1/pMB1/pBR322/pUC origin of replication
   1046..1140    -  terminator     lambda t0 terminator: transcription terminator from phage lambda
   1164..1820    -  CDS            cat: CAT_ECOLX - Experimental evidence at protein level: Swiss-Prot protein existence level 1. This enzyme is an effector of chloramphenicol resistance in bacteria. From Escherichia coli. This protein is used as a marker in many commonly used cloning vectors, such as pACYC184.
   1821..1918    -  promoter       cat promoter: promoter of the E. coli cat gene encoding chloramphenicol acetyltransferase
   2004..2047    -  terminator     bacterial terminator: putative bacterial transcription terminator
