[The description below was written by a language model from this plasmid's Addgene catalogue record and pLannotate feature annotations shown in this document.]
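Description:
lvl0 FAD2t is a Level 0 standard-part plasmid from the Mobius Assembly for Plant Systems toolkit, carrying the terminator region of the Arabidopsis thaliana FAD2 gene as a 238 bp insert in the mUAV backbone (2,053 bp without insert; the sequenced plasmid is 2,291 nt). Although catalogued as a plant expression vector, it is a small bacterial storage and donor plasmid rather than a complete expression construct: it has no plant promoter, coding sequence, plant selectable marker or T-DNA borders among its annotated features. The terminator was inserted through AarI sites, a type IIS enzyme that cuts outside its recognition sequence, and both sites were destroyed during cloning, consistent with Golden Gate-style domestication of a part.

The plasmid replicates in E. coli from a high-copy ColE1/pUC-type origin and is selected with chloramphenicol through the cat gene, which is driven by its native cat promoter and followed by the phage lambda t0 terminator. Two further bacterial terminators, a his operon terminator and a putative bacterial terminator, flank the unannotated region between the end and the start of the circular map, where the insert presumably lies. Such terminators typically insulate a cloning site from transcriptional read-through. The automated feature table does not annotate the FAD2 terminator itself, so its exact position is not given in the record.

The part is intended to be combined with promoter and coding sequence modules into plant transcription units in higher-level assembly vectors. There it would supply the 3′ signals for transcript termination and polyadenylation. The associated work used such parts to examine how promoter-terminator combinations affect gene regulation in plants.
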