Addgene plasmid #153377: lvl0 FAD2t
Purpose: Plant terminator
Depositing lab: Naomi Nakayama. Depositing organization: University of Edinburgh. Publication: Mobius Assembly for Plant Systems highlights promoter-terminator interaction in gene regulation. Andreou , Andreas I., Nirkko, Jessica , Ochoa-Villarreal, Marisol , Nakayama, Naomi. bioRxiv, March 31, 2021 10.1101/2021.03.31.437819.
Backbone
  Vector backbone: mUAV
  Backbone size w/o insert (bp): 2053
  Vector type: Plant Expression
Growth in bacteria
  Bacterial resistance: Chloramphenicol, 25 μg/mL
  Growth temperature: 37°C
  Growth strain: DH5alpha
  Copy number: High Copy
Gene/Insert
  Gene/Insert name: FAD2 terminator
  Species: A. thaliana (mustard weed)
  Insert size (bp): 238
  Cloning method: Restriction Enzyme; 5′ cloning site AarI (destroyed during cloning); 3′ cloning site AarI (destroyed during cloning)
  Sequencing primers: 5′ tgccacctgacgtctaagaa; 3′ attaccgcctttgagtgagc
Terms and licenses: Academic/Nonprofit Terms; Industry Terms: Not Available to Industry
How to cite: lvl0 FAD2t was a gift from Naomi Nakayama (Addgene plasmid # 153377 ; http://n2t.net/addgene:153377 ; RRID:Addgene_153377)
